Addgene plasmid #105031: pKLV2-U6gRNA5(Ndufa2-g2)-PGKpuroBFP-W
Purpose: Lentiviral gRNA plasmid targeting mouse Ndufa2 , co-expression of TagBFP
Depositing lab: Kosuke Yusa. Depositing organization: Wellcome Sanger Institute. Publication: Genome-wide CRISPR-KO Screen Uncovers mTORC1-Mediated Gsk3 Regulation in Naive Pluripotency Maintenance and Dissolution. Li M, Yu JSL, Tilgner K, Ong SH, Koike-Yusa H, Yusa K. Cell Rep. 2018 Jul 10;24(2):489-502. doi: 10.1016/j.celrep.2018.06.027. PubMed 29996108.
Backbone
  Vector backbone: pKLV2-U6gRNA5(BbsI)-PGKpuroBFP-W
  Backbone manufacturer: Yusa Lab
  Vector type: Mammalian Expression, Lentiviral, CRISPR
  Selectable markers: Puromycin
Growth in bacteria
  Bacterial resistance: Ampicillin, 100 μg/mL
  Growth temperature: 37°C
  Growth strain: NEB Stable
  Copy number: High Copy
Gene/Insert
  Gene/Insert name: Ndufa2
  gRNA/shRNA sequence: CAGGGATTTCATCGTGCAA
  Species: M. musculus (mouse)
  Entrez Gene: Ndufa2 (a.k.a. B8, C1-B8, AV000592)
  Promoter: U6
  Cloning method: Restriction Enzyme; 5′ cloning site BbsI (destroyed during cloning); 3′ cloning site BbsI (destroyed during cloning)
  Sequencing primers: 5′ LKO.1 5'
Terms and licenses: Academic/Nonprofit Terms; Industry Terms: Not Available to Industry
How to cite: pKLV2-U6gRNA5(Ndufa2-g2)-PGKpuroBFP-W was a gift from Kosuke Yusa (Addgene plasmid # 105031 ; http://n2t.net/addgene:105031 ; RRID:Addgene_105031)
