[The description below was written by a language model from this plasmid's Addgene catalogue record and pLannotate feature annotations shown in this document.]
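Description:
pKLV2-U6gRNA5(Ndufa2-g2)-PGKpuroBFP-W is an 8,650-nt lentiviral CRISPR guide RNA vector built on the pKLV2-U6gRNA5(BbsI)-PGKpuroBFP-W backbone. It carries a single guide (designated g2) against mouse Ndufa2, which was cloned into the BbsI sites of the backbone, destroying both sites. In bacteria it is maintained as a high-copy plasmid through a ColE1/pUC-type origin with ampicillin resistance. An f1 origin and remnants of a lac/lacZα cloning region flanked by T7 and T3 promoters are also present. Two sequence records, one from the depositor and one from repository sequencing, have the same length and the same 28 annotated features and differ only in their start coordinate.

The viral portion has a CMV enhancer/promoter fused to a truncated HIV-1 5' LTR, which drives genomic RNA production in packaging cells. It is followed by the Ψ packaging signal with a gag fragment, the RRE for Rev-dependent nuclear export, and the cPPT/CTS. The downstream LTR is also annotated as truncated and is followed by a bGH polyadenylation signal.

Between the LTRs, a human U6 RNA polymerase III promoter transcribes the guide fused to a Streptococcus pyogenes Cas9 tracrRNA-derived scaffold. A mouse PGK promoter then drives puromycin N-acetyltransferase and TagBFP in tandem, with a WPRE downstream to boost expression. The linker between the two coding sequences is not annotated. No Cas9 is encoded, so the nuclease must be supplied separately.

Transduced cells can be selected with puromycin or tracked by blue fluorescence. The plasmid is associated with a genome-wide CRISPR knockout screen study of naive pluripotency, and it suits targeted Ndufa2 knockout in mouse cells.
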