Features (pLannotate 1.2.2; 28 found; start..end, strand, type, name):
     30..458     -  rep_origin     f1 ori (sequence partly withheld): f1 bacteriophage origin of replication; arrow indicates direction of (+) strand synthesis
    463..618     -  CDS            lacZα (fragment): LacZα fragment of β-galactosidase; lacZ fragment
    626..644     +  promoter       T7 promoter: promoter for bacteriophage T7 RNA polymerase
    658..958     +  enhancer       CMV enhancer: human cytomegalovirus immediate early enhancer
    959..1158    +  promoter       CMV promoter: human cytomegalovirus (CMV) immediate early promoter
   1176..1356    +  LTR            5' LTR (truncated): truncated 5' long terminal repeat (LTR) from HIV-1
   1403..1528    +  misc_feature   HIV-1 Ψ: packaging signal of human immunodeficiency virus type 1
   1512..1850    +  CDS            HIV-1 gag (fragment): gag protein from human immunodeficiency virus 1; gag
   2027..2260    +  misc_feature   RRE: The Rev response element (RRE) of HIV-1 allows for Rev-dependent mRNA export from the nucleus to the cytoplasm.
   2637..2737    +  CDS            Rev (fragment): human immunodeficiency virus 1 (HIV-1) Rev protein; rev; enhances nuclear export of unspliced and incompletely spliced viral mRNAs
   2787..2904    +  misc_feature   cPPT/CTS: central polypurine tract and central termination sequence of HIV-1
   2979..3219    +  promoter       U6 promoter: RNA polymerase III promoter for human U6 snRNA
   3266..3333    +  misc_RNA       tracrRNA (fragment): trans-activating CRISPR RNA for the Streptococcus pyogenes CRISPR/Cas9 system
   3356..3855    +  promoter       PGK promoter: mouse phosphoglycerate kinase 1 promoter
   3895..4491    +  CDS            PuroR (fragment): puromycin N-acetyltransferase; pac from Streptomyces; confers resistance to puromycin
   4564..5262    +  CDS            TagBFP: TagBFP is a basic (constitutively fluorescent) blue fluorescent protein published in 2008, derived from Entacmaea quadricolor. It is reported to be a very rapidly-maturing monomer with very low acid sensitivity.
   5274..5860    +  misc_feature   WPRE: woodchuck hepatitis virus posttranscriptional regulatory element
   5854..6000    +  CDS            nef (fragment): NEF_HV1LA - Experimental evidence at protein level: Swiss-Prot protein existence level 1. Extracellular Nef protein targets CD4(+) T-lymphocytes for apoptosis by interacting with CXCR4 surface receptors. From Human immunodeficiency virus type 1 group M subtype B (isolate Lai) (HIV-1).
   6008..6186    +  LTR            5' LTR (truncated): truncated 5' long terminal repeat (LTR) from HIV-1
   6212..6323    +  polyA_signal   bGH poly(A) signal: bovine growth hormone polyadenylation signal
   6462..6480    -  promoter       T3 promoter: promoter for bacteriophage T3 RNA polymerase
   6525..6541    -  protein_bind   lac operator: The lac repressor binds to the lac operator to inhibit transcription in E. coli. This inhibition can be relieved by adding lactose or isopropyl-β-D-thiogalactopyranoside (IPTG). lac repressor encoded by lacI
   6549..6579    -  promoter       lac promoter: promoter for the E. coli lac operon
   6594..6615    -  protein_bind   CAP binding site: CAP binding activates transcription in the presence of cAMP. E. coli catabolite activator protein
   6628..6720    -  CDS            lacI (fragment): lac repressor; lacI; The lac repressor binds to the lac operator to inhibit transcription in E. coli. This inhibition can be relieved by adding lactose or isopropyl-β-D-thiogalactopyranoside (IPTG).
   6903..7491    -  rep_origin     ori: high-copy-number ColE1/pMB1/pBR322/pUC origin of replication
   7662..8522    -  CDS            AmpR: β-lactamase; bla; confers resistance to ampicillin, carbenicillin, and related antibiotics
   8523..8627    -  promoter       AmpR promoter: bla
>Addgene plasmid #105031 | pKLV2-U6gRNA5(Ndufa2-g2)-PGKpuroBFP-W | depositor full sequence | sequence record 199133 | Full Sequence
CTAAATTGTAAGCGTTAATATTTTGTTAAAATTCGCGTTAAATTTTTGTTAAATCAGCTCATTTTTTAAC
CAATAGGCCGAAATCGGCAAAATCCCTTATAAATCAAAAGAATAGACCGAGATAGGGT
[37 nt withheld, positions 129-165]
AAAGAACGTGGACTCCAACGTCAAAGG
[49 nt withheld, positions 193-241]
T
[91 nt withheld, positions 243-333]
G
[124 nt withheld, positions 335-458]
CCCATTCGCCATTCAGGCTGCGCAACTGTTGGGAAGGGCGATCGGTGCGGGCCTCTTCGCTATTACGCCA
GCTGGCGAAAGGGGGATGTGCTGCAAGGCGATTAAGTTGGGTAACGCCAGGGTTTTCCCAGTCACGACGT
TGTAAAACGACGGCCAGTGAGCGCGCGTAATACGACTCACTATAGGGCGAATTGACTAGTACATAACTTA
CGGTAAATGGCCCGCCTGGCTGACCGCCCAACGACCCCCGCCCATTGACGTCAATAATGACGTATGTTCC
CATAGTAACGCCAATAGGGACTTTCCATTGACGTCAATGGGTGGAGTATTTACGGTAAACTGCCCACTTG
GCAGTACATCAAGTGTATCATATGCCAAGTACGCCCCCTATTGACGTCAATGACGGTAAATGGCCCGCCT
GGCATTATGCCCAGTACATGACCTTATGGGACTTTCCTACTTGGCAGTACATCTACGTATTAGTCATCGC
TATTACCATGGTGATGCGGTTTTGGCAGTACATCAATGGGCGTGGATAGCGGTTTGACTCACGGGGATTT
CCAAGTCTCCACCCCATTGACGTCAATGGGAGTTTGTTTTGGCACCAAAATCAACGGGACTTTCCAAAAT
GTCGTAACAACTCCGCCCCATTGACGCAAATGGGCGGTAGGCGTGTACGGTGGGAGGTCTATATAAGCAG
CGCGTTTTGCCTGTACTGGGTCTCTCTGGTTAGACCAGATCTGAGCCTGGGAGCTCTCTGGCTAACTAGG
GAACCCACTGCTTAAGCCTCAATAAAGCTTGCCTTGAGTGCTTCAAGTAGTGTGTGCCCGTCTGTTGTGT
GACTCTGGTAACTAGAGATCCCTCAGACCCTTTTAGTCAGTGTGGAAAATCTCTAGCAGTGGCGCCCGAA
CAGGGACTTGAAAGCGAAAGGGAAACCAGAGGAGCTCTCTCGACGCAGGACTCGGCTTGCTGAAGCGCGC
ACGGCAAGAGGCGAGGGGCGGCGACTGGTGAGTACGCCAAAAATTTTGACTAGCGGAGGCTAGAAGGAGA
GAGATGGGTGCGAGAGCGTCAGTATTAAGCGGGGGAGAATTAGATCGCGATGGGAAAAAATTCGGTTAAG
GCCAGGGGGAAAGAAAAAATATAAATTAAAACATATAGTATGGGCAAGCAGGGAGCTAGAACGATTCGCA
GTTAATCCTGGCCTGTTAGAAACATCAGAAGGCTGTAGACAAATACTGGGACAGCTACAACCATCCCTTC
AGACAGGATCAGAAGAACTTAGATCATTATATAATACAGTAGCAACCCTCTATTGTGTGCATCAAAGGAT
AGAGATAAAAGACACCAAGGAAGCTTTAGACAAGATAGAGGAAGAGCAAAACAAAAGTAAGACCACCGCA
CAGCAAGCGGCCGGCCGCGCTGATCTTCAGACCTGGAGGAGGAGATATGAGGGACAATTGGAGAAGTGAA
TTATATAAATATAAAGTAGTAAAAATTGAACCATTAGGAGTAGCACCCACCAAGGCAAAGAGAAGAGTGG
TGCAGAGAGAAAAAAGAGCAGTGGGAATAGGAGCTTTGTTCCTTGGGTTCTTGGGAGCAGCAGGAAGCAC
TATGGGCGCAGCGTCAATGACGCTGACGGTACAGGCCAGACAATTATTGTCTGGTATAGTGCAGCAGCAG
AACAATTTGCTGAGGGCTATTGAGGCGCAACAGCATCTGTTGCAACTCACAGTCTGGGGCATCAAGCAGC
TCCAGGCAAGAATCCTGGCTGTGGAAAGATACCTAAAGGATCAACAGCTCCTGGGGATTTGGGGTTGCTC
TGGAAAACTCATTTGCACCACTGCTGTGCCTTGGAATGCTAGTTGGAGTAATAAATCTCTGGAACAGATT
TGGAATCACACGACCTGGATGGAGTGGGACAGAGAAATTAACAATTACACAAGCTTAATACACTCCTTAA
TTGAAGAATCGCAAAACCAGCAAGAAAAGAATGAACAAGAATTATTGGAATTAGATAAATGGGCAAGTTT
GTGGAATTGGTTTAACATAACAAATTGGCTGTGGTATATAAAATTATTCATAATGATAGTAGGAGGCTTG
GTAGGTTTAAGAATAGTTTTTGCTGTACTTTCTATAGTGAATAGAGTTAGGCAGGGATATTCACCATTAT
CGTTTCAGACCCACCTCCCAACCCCGAGGGGACCCGACAGGCCCGAAGGAATAGAAGAAGAAGGTGGAGA
GAGAGACAGAGACAGATCCATTCGATTAGTGAACGGATCGGCACTGCGTGCGCCAATTCTGCAGACAAAT
GGCAGTATTCATCCACAATTTTAAAAGAAAAGGGGGGATTGGGGGGTACAGTGCAGGGGAAAGAATAGTA
GACATAATAGCAACAGACATACAAACTAAAGAATTACAAAAACAAATTACAAAAATTCAAAATTTTCGGG
TTTATTACAGGGACAGCAGAGATCCAGTTTGGTTAGTACCGGGCCCTACGCGTCCAAGGTCGGGCAGGAA
GAGGGCCTATTTCCCATGATTCCTTCATATTTGCATATACGATACAAGGCTGTTAGAGAGATAATTAGAA
TTAATTTGACTGTAAACACAAAGATATTAGTACAAAATACGTGACGTAGAAAGTAATAATTTCTTGGGTA
GTTTGCAGTTTTAAAATTATGTTTTAAAATGGACTATCATATGCTTACCGTAACTTGAAAGTATTTCGAT
TTCTTGGCTTTATATATCTTGTGGAAAGGACGAAACACCGCAGGGATTTCATCGTGCAAGTTTAAGAGCT
ATGCTGGAAACAGCATAGCAAGTTTAAATAAGGCTAGTCCGTTATCAACTTGAAAAAGTGGCACCGAGTC
GGTGCTTTTTTTGGATCCAATTCTACCGGGTAGGGGAGGCGCTTTTCCCAAGGCAGTCTGGAGCATGCGC
TTTAGCAGCCCCGCTGGGCACTTGGCGCTACACAAGTGGCCTCTGGCCTCGCACACATTCCACATCCACC
GGTAGGCGCCAACCGGCTCCGTTCTTTGGTGGCCCCTTCGCGCCACCTTCTACTCCTCCCCTAGTCAGGA
AGTTCCCCCCCGCCCCGCAGCTCGCGTCGTGCAGGACGTGACAAATGGAAGTAGCACGTCTCACTAGTCT
CGTGCAGATGGACAGCACCGCTGAGCAATGGAAGCGGGTAGGCCTTTGGGGCAGCGGCCAATAGCAGCTT
TGCTCCTTCGCTTTCTGGGCTCAGAGGCTGGGAAGGGGTGGGTCCGGGGGCGGGCTCAGGGGCGGGCTCA
GGGGCGGGGCGGGCGCCCGAAGGTCCTCCGGAGGCCCGGCATTCTGCACGCTTCAAAAGCGCACGTCTGC
CGCGCTGTTCTCCTCTTCCTCATCTCCGGGCCTTTCGACCTGCATCCATCTAGATCTCGAGCAGCTGAAG
CTTACCATGACCGAGTACAAGCCCACGGTGCGCCTCGCCACCCGCGACGACGTCCCCAGGGCCGTACGCA
CCCTCGCCGCCGCGTTCGCCGACTACCCCGCCACGCGCCACACCGTCGATCCGGACCGCCACATCGAGCG
GGTCACCGAGCTGCAAGAACTCTTCCTCACGCGCGTCGGGCTCGACATCGGCAAGGTGTGGGTCGCGGAC
GACGGCGCCGCGGTGGCGGTCTGGACCACGCCGGAGAGCGTCGAAGCGGGGGCGGTGTTCGCCGAGATCG
GCCCGCGCATGGCCGAGTTGAGCGGTTCCCGGCTGGCCGCGCAGCAACAGATGGAAGGCCTCCTGGCGCC
GCACCGGCCCAAGGAGCCCGCGTGGTTCCTGGCCACCGTCGGCGTCTCGCCCGACCACCAGGGCAAGGGT
CTGGGCAGCGCCGTCGTGCTCCCCGGAGTGGAGGCGGCCGAGCGCGCCGGGGTGCCCGCCTTCCTGGAGA
CCTCCGCGCCCCGCAACCTCCCCTTCTACGAGCGGCTCGGCTTCACCGTCACCGCCGACGTCGAGGTGCC
CGAAGGACCGCGCACCTGGTGCATGACCCGCAAGCCCGGTGCCGGCGGCGGGTCCGGAGGAGAGGGCAGA
GGAAGTCTCCTAACATGCGGTGACGTGGAGGAGAATCCTGGCCCAATGAGCGAGCTGATTAAGGAGAACA
TGCACATGAAGCTGTACATGGAGGGCACCGTGGACAACCATCACTTCAAGTGCACATCCGAGGGCGAAGG
CAAGCCCTACGAGGGCACCCAGACCATGAGAATCAAGGTGGTCGAGGGCGGCCCTCTCCCCTTCGCCTTC
GACATCCTGGCTACTAGCTTCCTCTACGGCAGCAAGACCTTCATCAACCACACCCAGGGCATCCCCGACT
TCTTCAAGCAGTCCTTCCCTGAGGGCTTCACATGGGAGAGAGTCACCACATACGAGGACGGGGGCGTGCT
GACCGCTACCCAGGACACCAGCCTCCAGGACGGCTGCCTCATCTACAACGTCAAGATCAGAGGGGTGAAC
TTCACATCCAACGGCCCTGTGATGCAGAAGAAAACACTCGGCTGGGAGGCCTTCACCGAGACGCTGTACC
CCGCTGACGGCGGCCTGGAAGGCAGAAACGACATGGCCCTGAAGCTCGTGGGCGGGAGCCATCTGATCGC
AAACATCAAGACCACATATAGATCCAAGAAACCCGCTAAGAACCTCAAGATGCCTGGCGTCTACTATGTG
GACTACAGACTGGAAAGAATCAAGGAGGCCAACAACGAGACCTACGTCGAGCAGCACGAGGTGGCAGTGG
CCAGATACTGCGACCTCCCTAGCAAACTGGGGCACAAGCTTAATTGAGCGGCCGCTCAACCTCTGGATTA
CAAAATTTGTGAAAGATTGACTGGTATTCTTAACTATGTTGCTCCTTTTACGCTATGTGGATACGCTGCT
TTAATGCCTTTGTATCATGCTATTGCTTCCCGTATGGCTTTCATTTTCTCCTCCTTGTATAAATCCTGGT
TGCTGTCTCTTTATGAGGAGTTGTGGCCCGTTGTCAGGCAACGTGGCGTGGTGTGCACTGTGTTTGCTGA
CGCAACCCCCACTGGTTGGGGCATTGCCACCACCTGTCAGCTCCTTTCCGGGACTTTCGCTTTCCCCCTC
CCTATTGCCACGGCGGAACTCATCGCCGCCTGCCTTGCCCGCTGCTGGACAGGGGCTCGGCTGTTGGGCA
CTGACAATTCCGTGGTGTTGTCGGGGAAATCATCGTCCTTTCCTTGGCTGCTCGCCTGTGTTGCCACCTG
GATTCTGCGCGGGACGTCCTTCTGCTACGTCCCTTCGGCCCTCAATCCAGCGGACCTTCCTTCCCGCGGC
CTGCTGCCGGCTCTGCGGCCTCTTCCGCGTCTACGCCTTCGCCCTCAGACGAGTCGGATCTCCCTTTGGG
CCGCCTCCCCGCAGGTACCTTTAAGACCAATGACTTACAAGGCAGCTGTAGATCTTAGCCACTTTTTAAA
AGAAAAGGGGGGACTGGAAGGGCTAATTCACTCCCAAAGAAGTCAAGATCTGCTTTTTGCCTGTACTGGG
TCTCTCTGGTTAGACCAGAGTCTCTCTGGTTAGACCAGATCTGAGCCTGGGAGCTCTCTGGCTAACTAGG
GAACCCACTGCTTAAGCCTCAATAAAGCTTGCCTTGAGTGCTTCAAGTAGTGTGTGCCCGTCTGTTGTGT
GACTCTGGTAACTAGAGATCCCTCAGACCCTTTTAGTCAGTGTGGAAAATCTCTAGCAGTTTAAACCCGC
TGATCAGCCTCGACTGTGCCTTCTAGTTGCCAGCCATCTGTTGTTTGCCCCTCCCCCGTGCCTTCCTTGA
CCCTGGAAGGTGCCACTCCCACTGTCCTTTCCTAATAAAATGAGGAAATTGCATCGCATTGTCTGAGTAG
GTGTCATTCTATTCTGGGGGGTGGGGTGGGGCAGGACAGCAAGGGGGAGGATTGGGAAGTCAATAGCAGG
CATGCTGGGGATGCGGTGGGCTCTATGGGCGGCCGTTAATTAAGCTTTTGTTCCCTTTAGTGAGGGTTAA
TTGCGCGCTTGGCGTAATCATGGTCATAGCTGTTTCCTGTGTGAAATTGTTATCCGCTCACAATTCCACA
CAACATACGAGCCGGAAGCATAAAGTGTAAAGCCTGGGGTGCCTAATGAGTGAGCTAACTCACATTAATT
GCGTTGCGCTCACTGCCCGCTTTCCAGTCGGGAAACCTGTCGTGCCAGCTGCATTAATGAATCGGCCAAC
GCGCGGGGAGAGGCGGTTTGCGTATTGGGCGCTCTTCCGCTTCCTCGCTCACTGACTCGCTGCGCTCGGT
CGTTCGGCTGCGGCGAGCGGTATCAGCTCACTCAAAGGCGGTAATACGGTTATCCACAGAATCAGGGGAT
AACGCAGGAAAGAACATGTGAGCAAAAGGCCAGCAAAAGGCCAGGAACCGTAAAAAGGCCGCGTTGCTGG
CGTTTTTCCATAGGCTCCGCCCCCCTGACGAGCATCACAAAAATCGACGCTCAAGTCAGAGGTGGCGAAA
CCCGACAGGACTATAAAGATACCAGGCGTTTCCCCCTGGAAGCTCCCTCGTGCGCTCTCCTGTTCCGACC
CTGCCGCTTACCGGATACCTGTCCGCCTTTCTCCCTTCGGGAAGCGTGGCGCTTTCTCATAGCTCACGCT
GTAGGTATCTCAGTTCGGTGTAGGTCGTTCGCTCCAAGCTGGGCTGTGTGCACGAACCCCCCGTTCAGCC
CGACCGCTGCGCCTTATCCGGTAACTATCGTCTTGAGTCCAACCCGGTAAGACACGACTTATCGCCACTG
GCAGCAGCCACTGGTAACAGGATTAGCAGAGCGAGGTATGTAGGCGGTGCTACAGAGTTCTTGAAGTGGT
GGCCTAACTACGGCTACACTAGAAGGACAGTATTTGGTATCTGCGCTCTGCTGAAGCCAGTTACCTTCGG
AAAAAGAGTTGGTAGCTCTTGATCCGGCAAACAAACCACCGCTGGTAGCGGTGGTTTTTTTGTTTGCAAG
CAGCAGATTACGCGCAGAAAAAAAGGATCTCAAGAAGATCCTTTGATCTTTTCTACGGGGTCTGACGCTC
AGTGGAACGAAAACTCACGTTAAGGGATTTTGGTCATGAGATTATCAAAAAGGATCTTCACCTAGATCCT
TTTAAATTAAAAATGAAGTTTTAAATCAATCTAAAGTATATATGAGTAAACTTGGTCTGACAGTTACCAA
TGCTTAATCAGTGAGGCACCTATCTCAGCGATCTGTCTATTTCGTTCATCCATAGTTGCCTGACTCCCCG
TCGTGTAGATAACTACGATACGGGAGGGCTTACCATCTGGCCCCAGTGCTGCAATGATACCGCGAGACCC
ACGCTCACCGGCTCCAGATTTATCAGCAATAAACCAGCCAGCCGGAAGGGCCGAGCGCAGAAGTGGTCCT
GCAACTTTATCCGCCTCCATCCAGTCTATTAATTGTTGCCGGGAAGCTAGAGTAAGTAGTTCGCCAGTTA
ATAGTTTGCGCAACGTTGTTGCCATTGCTACAGGCATCGTGGTGTCACGCTCGTCGTTTGGTATGGCTTC
ATTCAGCTCCGGTTCCCAACGATCAAGGCGAGTTACATGATCCCCCATGTTGTGCAAAAAAGCGGTTAGC
TCCTTCGGTCCTCCGATCGTTGTCAGAAGTAAGTTGGCCGCAGTGTTATCACTCATGGTTATGGCAGCAC
TGCATAATTCTCTTACTGTCATGCCATCCGTAAGATGCTTTTCTGTGACTGGTGAGTACTCAACCAAGTC
ATTCTGAGAATAGTGTATGCGGCGACCGAGTTGCTCTTGCCCGGCGTCAATACGGGATAATACCGCGCCA
CATAGCAGAACTTTAAAAGTGCTCATCATTGGAAAACGTTCTTCGGGGCGAAAACTCTCAAGGATCTTAC
CGCTGTTGAGATCCAGTTCGATGTAACCCACTCGTGCACCCAACTGATCTTCAGCATCTTTTACTTTCAC
CAGCGTTTCTGGGTGAGCAAAAACAGGAAGGCAAAATGCCGCAAAAAAGGGAATAAGGGCGACACGGAAA
TGTTGAATACTCATACTCTTCCTTTTTCAATATTATTGAAGCATTTATCAGGGTTATTGTCTCATGAGCG
GATACATATTTGAATGTATTTAGAAAAATAAACAAATAGGGGTTCCGCGCACATTTCCCCGAAAAGTGCC
AC
