Features (pLannotate 1.2.2; 28 found; start..end, strand, type, name):
    171..370     +  promoter       CMV promoter: human cytomegalovirus (CMV) immediate early promoter
    388..568     +  LTR            5' LTR (truncated): truncated 5' long terminal repeat (LTR) from HIV-1
    615..740     +  misc_feature   HIV-1 Ψ: packaging signal of human immunodeficiency virus type 1
    724..1062    +  CDS            HIV-1 gag (fragment): gag protein from human immunodeficiency virus 1; gag
   1239..1472    +  misc_feature   RRE: The Rev response element (RRE) of HIV-1 allows for Rev-dependent mRNA export from the nucleus to the cytoplasm.
   1849..1949    +  CDS            Rev (fragment): human immunodeficiency virus 1 (HIV-1) Rev protein; rev; enhances nuclear export of unspliced and incompletely spliced viral mRNAs
   1999..2116    +  misc_feature   cPPT/CTS: central polypurine tract and central termination sequence of HIV-1
   2191..2431    +  promoter       U6 promoter: RNA polymerase III promoter for human U6 snRNA
   2478..2545    +  misc_RNA       tracrRNA (fragment): trans-activating CRISPR RNA for the Streptococcus pyogenes CRISPR/Cas9 system
   2568..3067    +  promoter       PGK promoter: mouse phosphoglycerate kinase 1 promoter
   3107..3703    +  CDS            PuroR (fragment): puromycin N-acetyltransferase; pac from Streptomyces; confers resistance to puromycin
   3776..4474    +  CDS            TagBFP: TagBFP is a basic (constitutively fluorescent) blue fluorescent protein published in 2008, derived from Entacmaea quadricolor. It is reported to be a very rapidly-maturing monomer with very low acid sensitivity.
   4486..5072    +  misc_feature   WPRE: woodchuck hepatitis virus posttranscriptional regulatory element
   5066..5212    +  CDS            nef (fragment): NEF_HV1LA - Experimental evidence at protein level: Swiss-Prot protein existence level 1. Extracellular Nef protein targets CD4(+) T-lymphocytes for apoptosis by interacting with CXCR4 surface receptors. From Human immunodeficiency virus type 1 group M subtype B (isolate Lai) (HIV-1).
   5220..5398    +  LTR            5' LTR (truncated): truncated 5' long terminal repeat (LTR) from HIV-1
   5424..5535    +  polyA_signal   bGH poly(A) signal: bovine growth hormone polyadenylation signal
   5674..5692    -  promoter       T3 promoter: promoter for bacteriophage T3 RNA polymerase
   5737..5753    -  protein_bind   lac operator: The lac repressor binds to the lac operator to inhibit transcription in E. coli. This inhibition can be relieved by adding lactose or isopropyl-β-D-thiogalactopyranoside (IPTG). lac repressor encoded by lacI
   5761..5791    -  promoter       lac promoter: promoter for the E. coli lac operon
   5806..5827    -  protein_bind   CAP binding site: CAP binding activates transcription in the presence of cAMP. E. coli catabolite activator protein
   5840..5932    -  CDS            lacI (fragment): lac repressor; lacI; The lac repressor binds to the lac operator to inhibit transcription in E. coli. This inhibition can be relieved by adding lactose or isopropyl-β-D-thiogalactopyranoside (IPTG).
   6115..6703    -  rep_origin     ori: high-copy-number ColE1/pMB1/pBR322/pUC origin of replication
   6874..7734    -  CDS            AmpR: β-lactamase; bla; confers resistance to ampicillin, carbenicillin, and related antibiotics
   7735..7839    -  promoter       AmpR promoter: bla
   7892..8320    -  rep_origin     f1 ori (sequence partly withheld): f1 bacteriophage origin of replication; arrow indicates direction of (+) strand synthesis
   8325..8480    -  CDS            lacZα (fragment): LacZα fragment of β-galactosidase; lacZ fragment
   8488..8506    +  promoter       T7 promoter: promoter for bacteriophage T7 RNA polymerase
   8520..170     +  enhancer       CMV enhancer (across the origin): human cytomegalovirus immediate early enhancer
>Addgene plasmid #105031 | pKLV2-U6gRNA5(Ndufa2-g2)-PGKpuroBFP-W | addgene full sequence | sequence record 214950 | Addgene NGS Result
TACGGTAAACTGCCCACTTGGCAGTACATCAAGTGTATCATATGCCAAGTACGCCCCCTATTGACGTCAA
TGACGGTAAATGGCCCGCCTGGCATTATGCCCAGTACATGACCTTATGGGACTTTCCTACTTGGCAGTAC
ATCTACGTATTAGTCATCGCTATTACCATGGTGATGCGGTTTTGGCAGTACATCAATGGGCGTGGATAGC
GGTTTGACTCACGGGGATTTCCAAGTCTCCACCCCATTGACGTCAATGGGAGTTTGTTTTGGCACCAAAA
TCAACGGGACTTTCCAAAATGTCGTAACAACTCCGCCCCATTGACGCAAATGGGCGGTAGGCGTGTACGG
TGGGAGGTCTATATAAGCAGCGCGTTTTGCCTGTACTGGGTCTCTCTGGTTAGACCAGATCTGAGCCTGG
GAGCTCTCTGGCTAACTAGGGAACCCACTGCTTAAGCCTCAATAAAGCTTGCCTTGAGTGCTTCAAGTAG
TGTGTGCCCGTCTGTTGTGTGACTCTGGTAACTAGAGATCCCTCAGACCCTTTTAGTCAGTGTGGAAAAT
CTCTAGCAGTGGCGCCCGAACAGGGACTTGAAAGCGAAAGGGAAACCAGAGGAGCTCTCTCGACGCAGGA
CTCGGCTTGCTGAAGCGCGCACGGCAAGAGGCGAGGGGCGGCGACTGGTGAGTACGCCAAAAATTTTGAC
TAGCGGAGGCTAGAAGGAGAGAGATGGGTGCGAGAGCGTCAGTATTAAGCGGGGGAGAATTAGATCGCGA
TGGGAAAAAATTCGGTTAAGGCCAGGGGGAAAGAAAAAATATAAATTAAAACATATAGTATGGGCAAGCA
GGGAGCTAGAACGATTCGCAGTTAATCCTGGCCTGTTAGAAACATCAGAAGGCTGTAGACAAATACTGGG
ACAGCTACAACCATCCCTTCAGACAGGATCAGAAGAACTTAGATCATTATATAATACAGTAGCAACCCTC
TATTGTGTGCATCAAAGGATAGAGATAAAAGACACCAAGGAAGCTTTAGACAAGATAGAGGAAGAGCAAA
ACAAAAGTAAGACCACCGCACAGCAAGCGGCCGGCCGCGCTGATCTTCAGACCTGGAGGAGGAGATATGA
GGGACAATTGGAGAAGTGAATTATATAAATATAAAGTAGTAAAAATTGAACCATTAGGAGTAGCACCCAC
CAAGGCAAAGAGAAGAGTGGTGCAGAGAGAAAAAAGAGCAGTGGGAATAGGAGCTTTGTTCCTTGGGTTC
TTGGGAGCAGCAGGAAGCACTATGGGCGCAGCGTCAATGACGCTGACGGTACAGGCCAGACAATTATTGT
CTGGTATAGTGCAGCAGCAGAACAATTTGCTGAGGGCTATTGAGGCGCAACAGCATCTGTTGCAACTCAC
AGTCTGGGGCATCAAGCAGCTCCAGGCAAGAATCCTGGCTGTGGAAAGATACCTAAAGGATCAACAGCTC
CTGGGGATTTGGGGTTGCTCTGGAAAACTCATTTGCACCACTGCTGTGCCTTGGAATGCTAGTTGGAGTA
ATAAATCTCTGGAACAGATTTGGAATCACACGACCTGGATGGAGTGGGACAGAGAAATTAACAATTACAC
AAGCTTAATACACTCCTTAATTGAAGAATCGCAAAACCAGCAAGAAAAGAATGAACAAGAATTATTGGAA
TTAGATAAATGGGCAAGTTTGTGGAATTGGTTTAACATAACAAATTGGCTGTGGTATATAAAATTATTCA
TAATGATAGTAGGAGGCTTGGTAGGTTTAAGAATAGTTTTTGCTGTACTTTCTATAGTGAATAGAGTTAG
GCAGGGATATTCACCATTATCGTTTCAGACCCACCTCCCAACCCCGAGGGGACCCGACAGGCCCGAAGGA
ATAGAAGAAGAAGGTGGAGAGAGAGACAGAGACAGATCCATTCGATTAGTGAACGGATCGGCACTGCGTG
CGCCAATTCTGCAGACAAATGGCAGTATTCATCCACAATTTTAAAAGAAAAGGGGGGATTGGGGGGTACA
GTGCAGGGGAAAGAATAGTAGACATAATAGCAACAGACATACAAACTAAAGAATTACAAAAACAAATTAC
AAAAATTCAAAATTTTCGGGTTTATTACAGGGACAGCAGAGATCCAGTTTGGTTAGTACCGGGCCCTACG
CGTCCAAGGTCGGGCAGGAAGAGGGCCTATTTCCCATGATTCCTTCATATTTGCATATACGATACAAGGC
TGTTAGAGAGATAATTAGAATTAATTTGACTGTAAACACAAAGATATTAGTACAAAATACGTGACGTAGA
AAGTAATAATTTCTTGGGTAGTTTGCAGTTTTAAAATTATGTTTTAAAATGGACTATCATATGCTTACCG
TAACTTGAAAGTATTTCGATTTCTTGGCTTTATATATCTTGTGGAAAGGACGAAACACCGCAGGGATTTC
ATCGTGCAAGTTTAAGAGCTATGCTGGAAACAGCATAGCAAGTTTAAATAAGGCTAGTCCGTTATCAACT
TGAAAAAGTGGCACCGAGTCGGTGCTTTTTTTGGATCCAATTCTACCGGGTAGGGGAGGCGCTTTTCCCA
AGGCAGTCTGGAGCATGCGCTTTAGCAGCCCCGCTGGGCACTTGGCGCTACACAAGTGGCCTCTGGCCTC
GCACACATTCCACATCCACCGGTAGGCGCCAACCGGCTCCGTTCTTTGGTGGCCCCTTCGCGCCACCTTC
TACTCCTCCCCTAGTCAGGAAGTTCCCCCCCGCCCCGCAGCTCGCGTCGTGCAGGACGTGACAAATGGAA
GTAGCACGTCTCACTAGTCTCGTGCAGATGGACAGCACCGCTGAGCAATGGAAGCGGGTAGGCCTTTGGG
GCAGCGGCCAATAGCAGCTTTGCTCCTTCGCTTTCTGGGCTCAGAGGCTGGGAAGGGGTGGGTCCGGGGG
CGGGCTCAGGGGCGGGCTCAGGGGCGGGGCGGGCGCCCGAAGGTCCTCCGGAGGCCCGGCATTCTGCACG
CTTCAAAAGCGCACGTCTGCCGCGCTGTTCTCCTCTTCCTCATCTCCGGGCCTTTCGACCTGCATCCATC
TAGATCTCGAGCAGCTGAAGCTTACCATGACCGAGTACAAGCCCACGGTGCGCCTCGCCACCCGCGACGA
CGTCCCCAGGGCCGTACGCACCCTCGCCGCCGCGTTCGCCGACTACCCCGCCACGCGCCACACCGTCGAT
CCGGACCGCCACATCGAGCGGGTCACCGAGCTGCAAGAACTCTTCCTCACGCGCGTCGGGCTCGACATCG
GCAAGGTGTGGGTCGCGGACGACGGCGCCGCGGTGGCGGTCTGGACCACGCCGGAGAGCGTCGAAGCGGG
GGCGGTGTTCGCCGAGATCGGCCCGCGCATGGCCGAGTTGAGCGGTTCCCGGCTGGCCGCGCAGCAACAG
ATGGAAGGCCTCCTGGCGCCGCACCGGCCCAAGGAGCCCGCGTGGTTCCTGGCCACCGTCGGCGTCTCGC
CCGACCACCAGGGCAAGGGTCTGGGCAGCGCCGTCGTGCTCCCCGGAGTGGAGGCGGCCGAGCGCGCCGG
GGTGCCCGCCTTCCTGGAGACCTCCGCGCCCCGCAACCTCCCCTTCTACGAGCGGCTCGGCTTCACCGTC
ACCGCCGACGTCGAGGTGCCCGAAGGACCGCGCACCTGGTGCATGACCCGCAAGCCCGGTGCCGGCGGCG
GGTCCGGAGGAGAGGGCAGAGGAAGTCTCCTAACATGCGGTGACGTGGAGGAGAATCCTGGCCCAATGAG
CGAGCTGATTAAGGAGAACATGCACATGAAGCTGTACATGGAGGGCACCGTGGACAACCATCACTTCAAG
TGCACATCCGAGGGCGAAGGCAAGCCCTACGAGGGCACCCAGACCATGAGAATCAAGGTGGTCGAGGGCG
GCCCTCTCCCCTTCGCCTTCGACATCCTGGCTACTAGCTTCCTCTACGGCAGCAAGACCTTCATCAACCA
CACCCAGGGCATCCCCGACTTCTTCAAGCAGTCCTTCCCTGAGGGCTTCACATGGGAGAGAGTCACCACA
TACGAGGACGGGGGCGTGCTGACCGCTACCCAGGACACCAGCCTCCAGGACGGCTGCCTCATCTACAACG
TCAAGATCAGAGGGGTGAACTTCACATCCAACGGCCCTGTGATGCAGAAGAAAACACTCGGCTGGGAGGC
CTTCACCGAGACGCTGTACCCCGCTGACGGCGGCCTGGAAGGCAGAAACGACATGGCCCTGAAGCTCGTG
GGCGGGAGCCATCTGATCGCAAACATCAAGACCACATATAGATCCAAGAAACCCGCTAAGAACCTCAAGA
TGCCTGGCGTCTACTATGTGGACTACAGACTGGAAAGAATCAAGGAGGCCAACAACGAGACCTACGTCGA
GCAGCACGAGGTGGCAGTGGCCAGATACTGCGACCTCCCTAGCAAACTGGGGCACAAGCTTAATTGAGCG
GCCGCTCAACCTCTGGATTACAAAATTTGTGAAAGATTGACTGGTATTCTTAACTATGTTGCTCCTTTTA
CGCTATGTGGATACGCTGCTTTAATGCCTTTGTATCATGCTATTGCTTCCCGTATGGCTTTCATTTTCTC
CTCCTTGTATAAATCCTGGTTGCTGTCTCTTTATGAGGAGTTGTGGCCCGTTGTCAGGCAACGTGGCGTG
GTGTGCACTGTGTTTGCTGACGCAACCCCCACTGGTTGGGGCATTGCCACCACCTGTCAGCTCCTTTCCG
GGACTTTCGCTTTCCCCCTCCCTATTGCCACGGCGGAACTCATCGCCGCCTGCCTTGCCCGCTGCTGGAC
AGGGGCTCGGCTGTTGGGCACTGACAATTCCGTGGTGTTGTCGGGGAAATCATCGTCCTTTCCTTGGCTG
CTCGCCTGTGTTGCCACCTGGATTCTGCGCGGGACGTCCTTCTGCTACGTCCCTTCGGCCCTCAATCCAG
CGGACCTTCCTTCCCGCGGCCTGCTGCCGGCTCTGCGGCCTCTTCCGCGTCTACGCCTTCGCCCTCAGAC
GAGTCGGATCTCCCTTTGGGCCGCCTCCCCGCAGGTACCTTTAAGACCAATGACTTACAAGGCAGCTGTA
GATCTTAGCCACTTTTTAAAAGAAAAGGGGGGACTGGAAGGGCTAATTCACTCCCAAAGAAGTCAAGATC
TGCTTTTTGCCTGTACTGGGTCTCTCTGGTTAGACCAGAGTCTCTCTGGTTAGACCAGATCTGAGCCTGG
GAGCTCTCTGGCTAACTAGGGAACCCACTGCTTAAGCCTCAATAAAGCTTGCCTTGAGTGCTTCAAGTAG
TGTGTGCCCGTCTGTTGTGTGACTCTGGTAACTAGAGATCCCTCAGACCCTTTTAGTCAGTGTGGAAAAT
CTCTAGCAGTTTAAACCCGCTGATCAGCCTCGACTGTGCCTTCTAGTTGCCAGCCATCTGTTGTTTGCCC
CTCCCCCGTGCCTTCCTTGACCCTGGAAGGTGCCACTCCCACTGTCCTTTCCTAATAAAATGAGGAAATT
GCATCGCATTGTCTGAGTAGGTGTCATTCTATTCTGGGGGGTGGGGTGGGGCAGGACAGCAAGGGGGAGG
ATTGGGAAGTCAATAGCAGGCATGCTGGGGATGCGGTGGGCTCTATGGGCGGCCGTTAATTAAGCTTTTG
TTCCCTTTAGTGAGGGTTAATTGCGCGCTTGGCGTAATCATGGTCATAGCTGTTTCCTGTGTGAAATTGT
TATCCGCTCACAATTCCACACAACATACGAGCCGGGAGCATAAAGTGTAAAGCCTGGGGTGCCTAATGAG
TGAGCTAACTCACATTAATTGCGTTGCGCTCACTGCCCGCTTTCCAGTCGGGAAACCTGTCGTGCCAGCT
GCATTAATGAATCGGCCAACGCGCGGGGAGAGGCGGTTTGCGTATTGGGCGCTCTTCCGCTTCCTCGCTC
ACTGACTCGCTGCGCTCGGTCGTTCGGCTGCGGCGAGCGGTATCAGCTCACTCAAAGGCGGTAATACGGT
TATCCACAGAATCAGGGGATAACGCAGGAAAGAACATGTGAGCAAAAGGCCAGCAAAAGGCCAGGAACCG
TAAAAAGGCCGCGTTGCTGGCGTTTTTCCATAGGCTCCGCCCCCCTGACGAGCATCACAAAAATCGACGC
TCAAGTCAGAGGTGGCGAAACCCGACAGGACTATAAAGATACCAGGCGTTTCCCCCTGGAAGCTCCCTCG
TGCGCTCTCCTGTTCCGACCCTGCCGCTTACCGGATACCTGTCCGCCTTTCTCCCTTCGGGAAGCGTGGC
GCTTTCTCATAGCTCACGCTGTAGGTATCTCAGTTCGGTGTAGGTCGTTCGCTCCAAGCTGGGCTGTGTG
CACGAACCCCCCGTTCAGCCCGACCGCTGCGCCTTATCCGGTAACTATCGTCTTGAGTCCAACCCGGTAA
GACACGACTTATCGCCACTGGCAGCAGCCACTGGTAACAGGATTAGCAGAGCGAGGTATGTAGGCGGTGC
TACAGAGTTCTTGAAGTGGTGGCCTAACTACGGCTACACTAGAAGAACAGTATTTGGTATCTGCGCTCTG
CTGAAGCCAGTTACCTTCGGAAAAAGAGTTGGTAGCTCTTGATCCGGCAAACAAACCACCGCTGGTAGCG
GTGGTTTTTTTGTTTGCAAGCAGCAGATTACGCGCAGAAAAAAAGGATCTCAAGAAGATCCTTTGATCTT
TTCTACGGGGTCTGACGCTCAGTGGAACGAAAACTCACGTTAAGGGATTTTGGTCATGAGATTATCAAAA
AGGATCTTCACCTAGATCCTTTTAAATTAAAAATGAAGTTTTAAATCAATCTAAAGTATATATGAGTAAA
CTTGGTCTGACAGTTACCAATGCTTAATCAGTGAGGCACCTATCTCAGCGATCTGTCTATTTCGTTCATC
CATAGTTGCCTGACTCCCCGTCGTGTAGATAACTACGATACGGGAGGGCTTACCATCTGGCCCCAGTGCT
GCAATGATACCGCGAGACCCACGCTCACCGGCTCCAGATTTATCAGCAATAAACCAGCCAGCCGGAAGGG
CCGAGCGCAGAAGTGGTCCTGCAACTTTATCCGCCTCCATCCAGTCTATTAATTGTTGCCGGGAAGCTAG
AGTAAGTAGTTCGCCAGTTAATAGTTTGCGCAACGTTGTTGCCATTGCTACAGGCATCGTGGTGTCACGC
TCGTCGTTTGGTATGGCTTCATTCAGCTCCGGTTCCCAACGATCAAGGCGAGTTACATGATCCCCCATGT
TGTGCAAAAAAGCGGTTAGCTCCTTCGGTCCTCCGATCGTTGTCAGAAGTAAGTTGGCCGCAGTGTTATC
ACTCATGGTTATGGCAGCACTGCATAATTCTCTTACTGTCATGCCATCCGTAAGATGCTTTTCTGTGACT
GGTGAGTACTCAACCAAGTCATTCTGAGAATAGTGTATGCGGCGACCGAGTTGCTCTTGCCCGGCGTCAA
TACGGGATAATACCGCGCCACATAGCAGAACTTTAAAAGTGCTCATCATTGGAAAACGTTCTTCGGGGCG
AAAACTCTCAAGGATCTTACCGCTGTTGAGATCCAGTTCGATGTAACCCACTCGTGCACCCAACTGATCT
TCAGCATCTTTTACTTTCACCAGCGTTTCTGGGTGAGCAAAAACAGGAAGGCAAAATGCCGCAAAAAAGG
GAATAAGGGCGACACGGAAATGTTGAATACTCATACTCTTCCTTTTTCAATATTATTGAAGCATTTATCA
GGGTTATTGTCTCATGAGCGGATACATATTTGAATGTATTTAGAAAAATAAACAAATAGGGGTTCCGCGC
ACATTTCCCCGAAAAGTGCCACCTAAATTGTAAGCGTTAATATTTTGTTAAAATTCGCGTTAAATTTTTG
TTAAATCAGCTCATTTTTTAACCAATAGGCCGAAATCGGCAAAATCCCTTATAAATCAAAAGAATAGACC
GAGATAGGGT
[37 nt withheld, positions 7991-8027]
AAAGAACGTGGACTCCAACGTCAAAGG
[49 nt withheld, positions 8055-8103]
T
[91 nt withheld, positions 8105-8195]
G
[124 nt withheld, positions 8197-8320]
CCCATTCGCCATTCAGGCTGCGCAACTGTTGGGAAGGGCGATCGGTGCGGGCCTCTTCGCTATTACGCCA
GCTGGCGAAAGGGGGATGTGCTGCAAGGCGATTAAGTTGGGTAACGCCAGGGTTTTCCCAGTCACGACGT
TGTAAAACGACGGCCAGTGAGCGCGCGTAATACGACTCACTATAGGGCGAATTGACTAGTACATAACTTA
CGGTAAATGGCCCGCCTGGCTGACCGCCCAACGACCCCCGCCCATTGACGTCAATAATGACGTATGTTCC
CATAGTAACGCCAATAGGGACTTTCCATTGACGTCAATGGGTGGAGTATT
